Addgene plasmid #58029: mTagRFP-T-Vimentin-7
Purpose: Localization: Intermediate Filaments, Excitation: 555, Emission: 584
Depositing lab: Michael Davidson. Depositing organization: Florida State University, Tallahassee. Publication: Improving the photostability of bright monomeric orange and red fluorescent proteins. Shaner NC, Lin MZ, McKeown MR, Steinbach PA, Hazelwood KL, Davidson MW, Tsien RY. Nat Methods. 2008 Jun;5(6):545-51. doi: 10.1038/nmeth.1209. Epub 2008 May 4. PubMed 18454154.
Backbone
  Vector backbone: mTagRFP
  Backbone size w/o insert (bp): 4750
  Vector type: Mammalian Expression
  Selectable markers: Neomycin (select with G418)
Growth in bacteria
  Bacterial resistance: Kanamycin, 50 μg/mL
  Growth temperature: 37°C
  Growth strain: DH5alpha
  Copy number: High Copy
Gene/Insert
  Gene/Insert name: NM_003380.3 (alt name: NM_003380.3)
  Species: H. sapiens (human)
  Entrez Gene: VIM
  Promoter: CMV
  Tag / fusion protein: mTagRFP
  Cloning method: Unknown
  Sequencing primers: 5′ CMV-F; 3′ SV40pA-R
Terms and licenses: Academic/Nonprofit Terms; Industry Terms
Depositor comments: . Excitation = 555; Emission = 584
How to cite: mTagRFP-T-Vimentin-7 was a gift from Michael Davidson (Addgene plasmid # 58029)
