[The description below was written by a language model from this plasmid's Addgene catalogue record and pLannotate feature annotations shown in this document.]
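Description:
mTagRFP-T-Vimentin-7 is a mammalian expression plasmid for labelling intermediate filaments in live or fixed cells with a red fluorescent fusion of human vimentin (VIM). It is built on an mTagRFP backbone. A high-copy ColE1/pUC-type origin supports propagation in E. coli, and an f1 origin is also present. A single NeoR/KanR (Tn5 aminoglycoside phosphotransferase) gene is preceded by both a bacterial bla promoter and the SV40 enhancer/early promoter and is followed by an HSV TK polyadenylation signal. This one marker therefore gives kanamycin resistance in bacteria and G418 selection in mammalian cells.

In the 6,402 nt sequence record, the CMV immediate early enhancer and promoter drive the full vimentin coding sequence, followed by a short gap and then TagRFP-T, with an SV40 poly(A) signal downstream. That order places the fluorescent protein at the C-terminus of vimentin; the "7" in the name may refer to the linker, but the record does not say so. The same record also shows a short fluorescent-protein fragment (annotated as Neptune, from the same Entacmaea quadricolor lineage), a truncated CMV segment and a partial multiple cloning site between the promoter and VIM. These look like a partial duplication or an assembly artefact, and their significance is not stated.

The second sequence record (4,747 nt) contains no vimentin at all, only CMV, the cloning site and TagRFP-T. Its length is close to the listed backbone size without insert, so it appears to correspond to the empty vector rather than the described fusion. The catalogue gives excitation at 555 nm and emission at 584 nm. TagRFP-T is a monomeric red protein from work aimed at improving photostability, which suits extended imaging of filament organisation and dynamics.
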