Features (pLannotate 1.2.2; 19 found; start..end, strand, type, name):
      1..304     +  enhancer       CMV enhancer: human cytomegalovirus immediate early enhancer
    305..508     +  promoter       CMV promoter: human cytomegalovirus (CMV) immediate early promoter
    531..611     +  misc_feature   MCS: multiple cloning site
    619..747     +  CDS            Neptune (fragment): Neptune is a basic (constitutively fluorescent) far red fluorescent protein published in 2009, derived from Entacmaea quadricolor. It is reported to be a rapidly-maturing dimer with moderate acid sensitivity.
    735..786     +  promoter       CMVd2 promoter: truncated human cytomegalovirus (CMV) immediate early promoter that yields moderately reduced expression relative to the full-length promoter
    809..852     +  misc_feature   MCS (fragment): multiple cloning site
    855..2252    +  CDS            VIM: VIME_HUMAN - Experimental evidence at protein level: Swiss-Prot protein existence level 1. Involved with LARP6 in the stabilization of type I collagen mRNAs for CO1A1 and CO1A2. From Homo sapiens (Human).
   2274..3005    +  CDS            TagRFP-T: TagRFP-T is a basic (constitutively fluorescent) red fluorescent protein published in 2008, derived from Entacmaea quadricolor. It has low acid sensitivity.
   3024..3107    +  CDS            large T antigen (fragment): large T antigen from SV40 (simian virus 40)
   3130..3251    +  polyA_signal   SV40 poly(A) signal: SV40 polyadenylation signal
   3285..3713    -  rep_origin     f1 ori (sequence partly withheld): f1 bacteriophage origin of replication; arrow indicates direction of (+) strand synthesis
   3740..3844    +  promoter       AmpR promoter: bla
   3846..4203    +  promoter       SV40 promoter: SV40 enhancer and early promoter
   4238..5032    +  CDS            NeoR/KanR: aminoglycoside phosphotransferase from Tn5; aph(3')-II (or nptII); confers resistance to neomycin, kanamycin, and G418 (Geneticin®)
   5053..5205    +  CDS            ble (fragment): BLE_KLEPN - Experimental evidence at protein level: Swiss-Prot protein existence level 1. Binding protein with a strong affinity to the bleomycin family of antibiotics. Binds to CL990; an antimitotic-antibiotic compound. From Klebsiella pneumoniae.
   5264..5311    +  polyA_signal   HSV TK poly(A) signal: herpes simplex virus thymidine kinase polyadenylation signal (Cole and Stacy, 1985)
   5402..5418    -  polyA_signal   bGH poly(A) signal (fragment): bovine growth hormone polyadenylation signal
   5640..6228    +  rep_origin     ori: high-copy-number ColE1/pMB1/pBR322/pUC origin of replication
   6343..6402    +  enhancer       CMV enhancer (fragment): human cytomegalovirus immediate early enhancer
>Addgene plasmid #58029 | mTagRFP-T-Vimentin-7 | addgene full sequence | sequence record 492084 | Addgene NGS Result
CGTTACATAACTTACGGTAAATGGCCCGCCTGGCTGACCGCCCAACGACCCCCGCCCATTGACGTCAATA
ATGACGTATGTTCCCATAGTAACGCCAATAGGGACTTTCCATTGACGTCAATGGGTGGAGTATTTACGGT
AAACTGCCCACTTGGCAGTACATCAAGTGTATCATATGCCAAGTACGCCCCCTATTGACGTCAATGACGG
TAAATGGCCCGCCTGGCATTATGCCCAGTACATGACCTTATGGGACTTTCCTACTTGGCAGTACATCTAC
GTATTAGTCATCGCTATTACCATGGTGATGCGGTTTTGGCAGTACATCAATGGGCGTGGATAGCGGTTTG
ACTCACGGGGATTTCCAAGTCTCCACCCCATTGACGTCAATGGGAGTTTGTTTTGGCACCAAAATCAACG
GGACTTTCCAAAATGTCGTAACAACTCCGCCCCATTGACGCAAATGGGCGGTAGGCGTGTACGGTGGGAG
GTCTATATAAGCAGAGCTGGTTTAGTGAACCGTCAGATCCGCTAGCGCTACCGGACTCAGATCTCGAGCT
CAAGCTTCGAATTCTGCAGTCGACGGTACCGCGGGCCCGGGATCCACCGGTCGCCACCATGGTGTCTAAG
GGCGAAGAGCTGATTAAGGAGAACATGCACATGAAGCTGTACATGGAGGGCACCGTGAACAACCACCACT
TCAAGTGCACATCCGAGGGCGAAGGCGCCCCATTGACGCAAATGGGCGGTAGGCGTGTACGGTGGGAGGT
CTATATAAGCAGAGCTGGTTTAGTGAACCGTCAGATCCGCTAGCGCTACCGGACTCAGATCTCGAGCTCA
AGCTTCGAATTCCCATGTCCACCAGGTCCGTGTCCTCGTCCTCCTACCGCAGGATGTTCGGCGGCCCGGG
CACCGCGAGCCGGCCGAGCTCCAGCCGGAGCTACGTGACTACGTCCACCCGCACCTACAGCCTGGGCAGC
GCGCTGCGCCCCAGCACCAGCCGCAGCCTCTACGCCTCGTCCCCGGGCGGCGTGTATGCCACGCGCTCCT
CTGCCGTGCGCCTGCGGAGCAGCGTGCCCGGGGTGCGGCTCCTGCAGGACTCGGTGGACTTCTCGCTGGC
CGACGCCATCAACACCGAGTTCAAGAACACCCGCACCAACGAGAAGGTGGAGCTGCAGGAGCTGAATGAC
CGCTTCGCCAACTACATCGACAAGGTGCGCTTCCTGGAGCAGCAGAATAAGATCCTGCTGGCCGAGCTCG
AGCAGCTCAAGGGCCAAGGCAAGTCGCGCCTGGGGGACCTCTACGAGGAGGAGATGCGGGAGCTGCGCCG
GCAGGTGGACCAGCTAACCAACGACAAAGCCCGCGTCGAGGTGGAGCGCGACAACCTGGCCGAGGACATC
ATGCGCCTCCGGGAGAAATTGCAGGAGGAGATGCTTCAGAGAGAGGAAGCCGAAAACACCCTGCAATCTT
TCAGACAGGATGTTGACAATGCGTCTCTGGCACGTCTTGACCTTGAACGCAAAGTGGAATCTTTGCAAGA
AGAGATTGCCTTTTTGAAGAAACTCCACGAAGAGGAAATCCAGGAGCTGCAGGCTCAGATTCAGGAACAG
CATGTCCAAATCGATGTGGATGTTTCCAAGCCTGACCTCACGGCTGCCCTGCGTGACGTACGTCAGCAAT
ATGAAAGTGTGGCTGCCAAGAACCTGCAGGAGGCAGAAGAATGGTACAAATCCAAGTTTGCTGACCTCTC
TGAGGCTGCCAACCGGAACAATGACGCCCTGCGCCAGGCAAAGCAGGAGTCCACTGAGTACCGGAGACAG
GTGCAGTCCCTCACCTGTGAAGTGGATGCCCTTAAAGGAACCAATGAGTCCCTGGAACGCCAGATGCGTG
AAATGGAAGAGAACTTTGCCGTTGAAGCTGCTAACTACCAAGACACTATTGGCCGCCTGCAGGATGAGAT
TCAGAATATGAAGGAGGAAATGGCTCGTCACCTTCGTGAATACCAAGACCTGCTCAATGTTAAGATGGCC
CTTGACATTGAGATTGCCACCTACAGGAAGCTGCTGGAAGGCGAGGAGAGCAGGATTTCTCTGCCTCTTC
CAAACTTTTCCTCCCTGAACCTGAGGGAAACTAATCTGGATTCACTCCCTCTGGTTGATACCCACTCAAA
AAGGACACTTCTGATTAAGACGGTTGAAACTAGAGATGGACAGGTTATCAACGAAACTTCTCAGCATCAC
GATGACCTTGAAGGGGATCCACCGGTCGCCACCATGGTGTCTAAGGGCGAAGAGCTGATTAAGGAGAACA
TGCACATGAAGCTGTACATGGAGGGCACCGTGAACAACCACCACTTCAAGTGCACATCCGAGGGCGAAGG
CAAGCCCTACGAGGGCACCCAGACCATGAGAATCAAGGTGGTCGAGGGCGGCCCTCTCCCCTTCGCCTTC
GACATCCTGGCTACCAGCTTCATGTACGGCAGCAGAACCTTCATCAACCACACCCAGGGCATCCCCGATT
TCTTTAAGCAGTCCTTCCCTGAGGGCTTCACATGGGAGAGAGTCACCACATACGAAGACGGGGGCGTGCT
GACCGCTACCCAGGACACCAGCCTCCAGGACGGCTGCCTCATCTACAACGTCAAGATCAGAGGGGTGAAC
TTCCCATCCAACGGCCCTGTGATGCAGAAGAAAACACTCGGCTGGGAGGCCAACACCGAGATGCTGTACC
CCGCTGACGGCGGCCTGGAAGGCAGAACCGACATGGCCCTGAAGCTCGTGGGCGGGGGCCACCTGATCTG
CAACTTCAAGACCACATACAGATCCAAGAAACCCGCTAAGAACCTCAAGATGCCCGGCGTCTACTATGTG
GACCACAGACTGGAAAGAATCAAGGAGGCCGACAAAGAGACCTACGTCGAGCAGCACGAGGTGGCTGTGG
CCAGATACTGCGACCTCCCTAGCAAACTGGGGCACAAACTTAATGGCATGGACGAGCTGTACAAGTAAGC
GGCCGCGACTCTAGATCATAATCAGCCATACCACATTTGTAGAGGTTTTACTTGCTTTAAAAAACCTCCC
ACACCTCCCCCTGAACCTGAAACATAAAATGAATGCAATTGTTGTTGTTAACTTGTTTATTGCAGCTTAT
AATGGTTACAAATAAAGCAATAGCATCACAAATTTCACAAATAAAGCATTTTTTTCACTGCATTCTAGTT
GTGGTTTGTCCAAACTCATCAATGTATCTTAAGGCGTAAATTGTAAGCGTTAATATTTTGTTAAAATTCG
CGTTAAATTTTTGTTAAATCAGCTCATTTTTTAACCAATAGGCCGAAATCGGCAAAATCCCTTATAAATC
AAAAGAATAGACCGAGATAGGGT
[37 nt withheld, positions 3384-3420]
AAAGAACGTGGACTCCAACGTCAAAGG
[49 nt withheld, positions 3448-3496]
T
[91 nt withheld, positions 3498-3588]
G
[124 nt withheld, positions 3590-3713]
CAGGTGGCACTTTTCGGGGAAATGTGCGCGGAACCCCTATTTGTTTATTTTTCTAAATACATTCAAATAT
GTATCCGCTCATGAGACAATAACCCTGATAAATGCTTCAATAATATTGAAAAAGGAAGAGTCCTGAGGCG
GAAAGAACCAGCTGTGGAATGTGTGTCAGTTAGGGTGTGGAAAGTCCCCAGGCTCCCCAGCAGGCAGAAG
TATGCAAAGCATGCATCTCAATTAGTCAGCAACCAGGTGTGGAAAGTCCCCAGGCTCCCCAGCAGGCAGA
AGTATGCAAAGCATGCATCTCAATTAGTCAGCAACCATAGTCCCGCCCCTAACTCCGCCCATCCCGCCCC
TAACTCCGCCCAGTTCCGCCCATTCTCCGCCCCATGGCTGACTAATTTTTTTTATTTATGCAGAGGCCGA
GGCCGCCTCGGCCTCTGAGCTATTCCAGAAGTAGTGAGGAGGCTTTTTTGGAGGCCTAGGCTTTTGCAAA
GATCGATCAAGAGACAGGATGAGGATCGTTTCGCATGATTGAACAAGATGGATTGCACGCAGGTTCTCCG
GCCGCTTGGGTGGAGAGGCTATTCGGCTATGACTGGGCACAACAGACAATCGGCTGCTCTGATGCCGCCG
TGTTCCGGCTGTCAGCGCAGGGGCGCCCGGTTCTTTTTGTCAAGACCGACCTGTCCGGTGCCCTGAATGA
ACTGCAAGACGAGGCAGCGCGGCTATCGTGGCTGGCCACGACGGGCGTTCCTTGCGCAGCTGTGCTCGAC
GTTGTCACTGAAGCGGGAAGGGACTGGCTGCTATTGGGCGAAGTGCCGGGGCAGGATCTCCTGTCATCTC
ACCTTGCTCCTGCCGAGAAAGTATCCATCATGGCTGATGCAATGCGGCGGCTGCATACGCTTGATCCGGC
TACCTGCCCATTCGACCACCAAGCGAAACATCGCATCGAGCGAGCACGTACTCGGATGGAAGCCGGTCTT
GTCGATCAGGATGATCTGGACGAAGAGCATCAGGGGCTCGCGCCAGCCGAACTGTTCGCCAGGCTCAAGG
CGAGCATGCCCGACGGCGAGGATCTCGTCGTGACCCATGGCGATGCCTGCTTGCCGAATATCATGGTGGA
AAATGGCCGCTTTTCTGGATTCATCGACTGTGGCCGGCTGGGTGTGGCGGACCGCTATCAGGACATAGCG
TTGGCTACCCGTGATATTGCTGAAGAGCTTGGCGGCGAATGGGCTGACCGCTTCCTCGTGCTTTACGGTA
TCGCCGCTCCCGATTCGCAGCGCATCGCCTTCTATCGCCTTCTTGACGAGTTCTTCTGAGCGGGACTCTG
GGGTTCGAAATGACCGACCAAGCGACGCCCAACCTGCCATCACGAGATTTCGATTCCACCGCCGCCTTCT
ATGAAAGGTTGGGCTTCGGAATCGTTTTCCGGGACGCCGGCTGGATGATCCTCCAGCGCGGGGATCTCAT
GCTGGAGTTCTTCGCCCACCCTAGGGGGAGGCTAACTGAAACACGGAAGGAGACAATACCGGAAGGAACC
CGCGCTATGACGGCAATAAAAAGACAGAATAAAACGCACGGTGTTGGGTCGTTTGTTCATAAACGCGGGG
TTCGGTCCCAGGGCTGGCACTCTGTCGATACCCCACCGAGACCCCATTGGGGCCAATACGCCCGCGTTTC
TTCCTTTTCCCCACCCCACCCCCCAAGTTCGGGTGAAGGCCCAGGGCTCGCAGCCAACGTCGGGGCGGCA
GGCCCTGCCATAGCCTCAGGTTACTCATATATACTTTAGATTGATTTAAAACTTCATTTTTAATTTAAAA
GGATCTAGGTGAAGATCCTTTTTGATAATCTCATGACCAAAATCCCTTAACGTGAGTTTTCGTTCCACTG
AGCGTCAGACCCCGTAGAAAAGATCAAAGGATCTTCTTGAGATCCTTTTTTTCTGCGCGTAATCTGCTGC
TTGCAAACAAAAAAACCACCGCTACCAGCGGTGGTTTGTTTGCCGGATCAAGAGCTACCAACTCTTTTTC
CGAAGGTAACTGGCTTCAGCAGAGCGCAGATACCAAATACTGTTCTTCTAGTGTAGCCGTAGTTAGGCCA
CCACTTCAAGAACTCTGTAGCACCGCCTACATACCTCGCTCTGCTAATCCTGTTACCAGTGGCTGCTGCC
AGTGGCGATAAGTCGTGTCTTACCGGGTTGGACTCAAGACGATAGTTACCGGATAAGGCGCAGCGGTCGG
GCTGAACGGGGGGTTCGTGCACACAGCCCAGCTTGGAGCGAACGACCTACACCGAACTGAGATACCTACA
GCGTGAGCTATGAGAAAGCGCCACGCTTCCCGAAGGGAGAAAGGCGGACAGGTATCCGGTAAGCGGCAGG
GTCGGAACAGGAGAGCGCACGAGGGAGCTTCCAGGGGGAAACGCCTGGTATCTTTATAGTCCTGTCGGGT
TTCGCCACCTCTGACTTGAGCGTCGATTTTTGTGATGCTCGTCAGGGGGGCGGAGCCTATGGAAAAACGC
CAGCAACGCGGCCTTTTTACGGTTCCTGGCCTTTTGCTGGCCTTTTGCTCACATGTTCTTTCCTGCGTTA
TCCCCTGATTCTGTGGATAACCGTATTACCGCCATGCATTAGTTATTAATAGTAATCAATTACGGGGTCA
TTAGTTCATAGCCCATATATGGAGTTCCG
