Features (pLannotate 1.2.2; 14 found; start..end, strand, type, name):
      1..589     +  rep_origin     ori: high-copy-number ColE1/pMB1/pBR322/pUC origin of replication
    764..1067    +  enhancer       CMV enhancer: human cytomegalovirus immediate early enhancer
   1068..1271    +  promoter       CMV promoter: human cytomegalovirus (CMV) immediate early promoter
   1294..1374    +  misc_feature   MCS: multiple cloning site
   1382..2113    +  CDS            TagRFP-T: TagRFP-T is a basic (constitutively fluorescent) red fluorescent protein published in 2008, derived from Entacmaea quadricolor. It has low acid sensitivity.
   2132..2215    +  CDS            large T antigen (fragment): large T antigen from SV40 (simian virus 40)
   2238..2359    +  polyA_signal   SV40 poly(A) signal: SV40 polyadenylation signal
   2393..2821    -  rep_origin     f1 ori (sequence partly withheld): f1 bacteriophage origin of replication; arrow indicates direction of (+) strand synthesis
   2848..2952    +  promoter       AmpR promoter: bla
   2954..3311    +  promoter       SV40 promoter: SV40 enhancer and early promoter
   3346..4140    +  CDS            NeoR/KanR: aminoglycoside phosphotransferase from Tn5; aph(3')-II (or nptII); confers resistance to neomycin, kanamycin, and G418 (Geneticin®)
   4161..4313    +  CDS            ble (fragment): BLE_KLEPN - Experimental evidence at protein level: Swiss-Prot protein existence level 1. Binding protein with a strong affinity to the bleomycin family of antibiotics. Binds to CL990; an antimitotic-antibiotic compound. From Klebsiella pneumoniae.
   4372..4419    +  polyA_signal   HSV TK poly(A) signal: herpes simplex virus thymidine kinase polyadenylation signal (Cole and Stacy, 1985)
   4510..4526    -  polyA_signal   bGH poly(A) signal (fragment): bovine growth hormone polyadenylation signal
>Addgene plasmid #58029 | mTagRFP-T-Vimentin-7 | addgene full sequence | sequence record 495349 | Addgene Long Read Sequencing Result
TTGAGATCCTTTTTTTCTGCGCGTAATCTGCTGCTTGCAAACAAAAAAACCACCGCTACCAGCGGTGGTT
TGTTTGCCGGATCAAGAGCTACCAACTCTTTTTCCGAAGGTAACTGGCTTCAGCAGAGCGCAGATACCAA
ATACTGTTCTTCTAGTGTAGCCGTAGTTAGGCCACCACTTCAAGAACTCTGTAGCACCGCCTACATACCT
CGCTCTGCTAATCCTGTTACCAGTGGCTGCTGCCAGTGGCGATAAGTCGTGTCTTACCGGGTTGGACTCA
AGACGATAGTTACCGGATAAGGCGCAGCGGTCGGGCTGAACGGGGGGTTCGTGCACACAGCCCAGCTTGG
AGCGAACGACCTACACCGAACTGAGATACCTACAGCGTGAGCTATGAGAAAGCGCCACGCTTCCCGAAGG
GAGAAAGGCGGACAGGTATCCGGTAAGCGGCAGGGTCGGAACAGGAGAGCGCACGAGGGAGCTTCCAGGG
GGAAACGCCTGGTATCTTTATAGTCCTGTCGGGTTTCGCCACCTCTGACTTGAGCGTCGATTTTTGTGAT
GCTCGTCAGGGGGGCGGAGCCTATGGAAAAACGCCAGCAACGCGGCCTTTTTACGGTTCCTGGCCTTTTG
CTGGCCTTTTGCTCACATGTTCTTTCCTGCGTTATCCCCTGATTCTGTGGATAACCGTATTACCGCCATG
CATTAGTTATTAATAGTAATCAATTACGGGGTCATTAGTTCATAGCCCATATATGGAGTTCCGCGTTACA
TAACTTACGGTAAATGGCCCGCCTGGCTGACCGCCCAACGACCCCCGCCCATTGACGTCAATAATGACGT
ATGTTCCCATAGTAACGCCAATAGGGACTTTCCATTGACGTCAATGGGTGGAGTATTTACGGTAAACTGC
CCACTTGGCAGTACATCAAGTGTATCATATGCCAAGTACGCCCCCTATTGACGTCAATGACGGTAAATGG
CCCGCCTGGCATTATGCCCAGTACATGACCTTATGGGACTTTCCTACTTGGCAGTACATCTACGTATTAG
TCATCGCTATTACCATGGTGATGCGGTTTTGGCAGTACATCAATGGGCGTGGATAGCGGTTTGACTCACG
GGGATTTCCAAGTCTCCACCCCATTGACGTCAATGGGAGTTTGTTTTGGCACCAAAATCAACGGGACTTT
CCAAAATGTCGTAACAACTCCGCCCCATTGACGCAAATGGGCGGTAGGCGTGTACGGTGGGAGGTCTATA
TAAGCAGAGCTGGTTTAGTGAACCGTCAGATCCGCTAGCGCTACCGGACTCAGATCTCGAGCTCAAGCTT
CGAATTCTGCAGTCGACGGTACCGCGGGCCCGGGATCCACCGGTCGCCACCATGGTGTCTAAGGGCGAAG
AGCTGATTAAGGAGAACATGCACATGAAGCTGTACATGGAGGGCACCGTGAACAACCACCACTTCAAGTG
CACATCCGAGGGCGAAGGCAAGCCCTACGAGGGCACCCAGACCATGAGAATCAAGGTGGTCGAGGGCGGC
CCTCTCCCCTTCGCCTTCGACATCCTGGCTACCAGCTTCATGTACGGCAGCAGAACCTTCATCAACCACA
CCCAGGGCATCCCCGATTTCTTTAAGCAGTCCTTCCCTGAGGGCTTCACATGGGAGAGAGTCACCACATA
CGAAGACGGGGGCGTGCTGACCGCTACCCAGGACACCAGCCTCCAGGACGGCTGCCTCATCTACAACGTC
AAGATCAGAGGGGTGAACTTCCCATCCAACGGCCCTGTGATGCAGAAGAAAACACTCGGCTGGGAGGCCA
ACACCGAGATGCTGTACCCCGCTGACGGCGGCCTGGAAGGCAGAACCGACATGGCCCTGAAGCTCGTGGG
CGGGGGCCACCTGATCTGCAACTTCAAGACCACATACAGATCCAAGAAACCCGCTAAGAACCTCAAGATG
CCCGGCGTCTACTATGTGGACCACAGACTGGAAAGAATCAAGGAGGCCGACAAAGAGACCTACGTCGAGC
AGCACGAGGTGGCTGTGGCCAGATACTGCGACCTCCCTAGCAAACTGGGGCACAAACTTAATGGCATGGA
CGAGCTGTACAAGTAAGCGGCCGCGACTCTAGATCATAATCAGCCATACCACATTTGTAGAGGTTTTACT
TGCTTTAAAAAACCTCCCACACCTCCCCCTGAACCTGAAACATAAAATGAATGCAATTGTTGTTGTTAAC
TTGTTTATTGCAGCTTATAATGGTTACAAATAAAGCAATAGCATCACAAATTTCACAAATAAAGCATTTT
TTTCACTGCATTCTAGTTGTGGTTTGTCCAAACTCATCAATGTATCTTAAGGCGTAAATTGTAAGCGTTA
ATATTTTGTTAAAATTCGCGTTAAATTTTTGTTAAATCAGCTCATTTTTTAACCAATAGGCCGAAATCGG
CAAAATCCCTTATAAATCAAAAGAATAGACCGAGATAGGGT
[37 nt withheld, positions 2492-2528]
AAAGAACGTGGACTCCAACGTCAAAGG
[49 nt withheld, positions 2556-2604]
T
[91 nt withheld, positions 2606-2696]
G
[124 nt withheld, positions 2698-2821]
CAGGTGGCACTTTTCGGGGAAATGTGCGCGGAACCCCTATTTGTTTATTTTTCTAAATACATTCAAATAT
GTATCCGCTCATGAGACAATAACCCTGATAAATGCTTCAATAATATTGAAAAAGGAAGAGTCCTGAGGCG
GAAAGAACCAGCTGTGGAATGTGTGTCAGTTAGGGTGTGGAAAGTCCCCAGGCTCCCCAGCAGGCAGAAG
TATGCAAAGCATGCATCTCAATTAGTCAGCAACCAGGTGTGGAAAGTCCCCAGGCTCCCCAGCAGGCAGA
AGTATGCAAAGCATGCATCTCAATTAGTCAGCAACCATAGTCCCGCCCCTAACTCCGCCCATCCCGCCCC
TAACTCCGCCCAGTTCCGCCCATTCTCCGCCCCATGGCTGACTAATTTTTTTTATTTATGCAGAGGCCGA
GGCCGCCTCGGCCTCTGAGCTATTCCAGAAGTAGTGAGGAGGCTTTTTTGGAGGCCTAGGCTTTTGCAAA
GATCGATCAAGAGACAGGATGAGGATCGTTTCGCATGATTGAACAAGATGGATTGCACGCAGGTTCTCCG
GCCGCTTGGGTGGAGAGGCTATTCGGCTATGACTGGGCACAACAGACAATCGGCTGCTCTGATGCCGCCG
TGTTCCGGCTGTCAGCGCAGGGGCGCCCGGTTCTTTTTGTCAAGACCGACCTGTCCGGTGCCCTGAATGA
ACTGCAAGACGAGGCAGCGCGGCTATCGTGGCTGGCCACGACGGGCGTTCCTTGCGCAGCTGTGCTCGAC
GTTGTCACTGAAGCGGGAAGGGACTGGCTGCTATTGGGCGAAGTGCCGGGGCAGGATCTCCTGTCATCTC
ACCTTGCTCCTGCCGAGAAAGTATCCATCATGGCTGATGCAATGCGGCGGCTGCATACGCTTGATCCGGC
TACCTGCCCATTCGACCACCAAGCGAAACATCGCATCGAGCGAGCACGTACTCGGATGGAAGCCGGTCTT
GTCGATCAGGATGATCTGGACGAAGAGCATCAGGGGCTCGCGCCAGCCGAACTGTTCGCCAGGCTCAAGG
CGAGCATGCCCGACGGCGAGGATCTCGTCGTGACCCATGGCGATGCCTGCTTGCCGAATATCATGGTGGA
AAATGGCCGCTTTTCTGGATTCATCGACTGTGGCCGGCTGGGTGTGGCGGACCGCTATCAGGACATAGCG
TTGGCTACCCGTGATATTGCTGAAGAGCTTGGCGGCGAATGGGCTGACCGCTTCCTCGTGCTTTACGGTA
TCGCCGCTCCCGATTCGCAGCGCATCGCCTTCTATCGCCTTCTTGACGAGTTCTTCTGAGCGGGACTCTG
GGGTTCGAAATGACCGACCAAGCGACGCCCAACCTGCCATCACGAGATTTCGATTCCACCGCCGCCTTCT
ATGAAAGGTTGGGCTTCGGAATCGTTTTCCGGGACGCCGGCTGGATGATCCTCCAGCGCGGGGATCTCAT
GCTGGAGTTCTTCGCCCACCCTAGGGGGAGGCTAACTGAAACACGGAAGGAGACAATACCGGAAGGAACC
CGCGCTATGACGGCAATAAAAAGACAGAATAAAACGCACGGTGTTGGGTCGTTTGTTCATAAACGCGGGG
TTCGGTCCCAGGGCTGGCACTCTGTCGATACCCCACCGAGACCCCATTGGGGCCAATACGCCCGCGTTTC
TTCCTTTTCCCCACCCCACCCCCCAAGTTCGGGTGAAGGCCCAGGGCTCGCAGCCAACGTCGGGGCGGCA
GGCCCTGCCATAGCCTCAGGTTACTCATATATACTTTAGATTGATTTAAAACTTCATTTTTAATTTAAAA
GGATCTAGGTGAAGATCCTTTTTGATAATCTCATGACCAAAATCCCTTAACGTGAGTTTTCGTTCCACTG
AGCGTCAGACCCCGTAGAAAAGATCAAAGGATCTTC
