Features (pLannotate 1.2.2; 16 found; start..end, strand, type, name):
      1..304     +  enhancer       CMV enhancer: human cytomegalovirus immediate early enhancer
    305..508     +  promoter       CMV promoter: human cytomegalovirus (CMV) immediate early promoter
    531..574     +  misc_feature   MCS (fragment): multiple cloning site
    577..1974    +  CDS            VIM: VIME_HUMAN - Experimental evidence at protein level: Swiss-Prot protein existence level 1. Involved with LARP6 in the stabilization of type I collagen mRNAs for CO1A1 and CO1A2. From Homo sapiens (Human).
   1996..2727    +  CDS            TagRFP-T: TagRFP-T is a basic (constitutively fluorescent) red fluorescent protein published in 2008, derived from Entacmaea quadricolor. It has low acid sensitivity.
   2746..2829    +  CDS            large T antigen (fragment): large T antigen from SV40 (simian virus 40)
   2852..2973    +  polyA_signal   SV40 poly(A) signal: SV40 polyadenylation signal
   3007..3435    -  rep_origin     f1 ori (sequence partly withheld): f1 bacteriophage origin of replication; arrow indicates direction of (+) strand synthesis
   3462..3566    +  promoter       AmpR promoter: bla
   3568..3925    +  promoter       SV40 promoter: SV40 enhancer and early promoter
   3960..4754    +  CDS            NeoR/KanR: aminoglycoside phosphotransferase from Tn5; aph(3')-II (or nptII); confers resistance to neomycin, kanamycin, and G418 (Geneticin®)
   4775..4927    +  CDS            ble (fragment): BLE_KLEPN - Experimental evidence at protein level: Swiss-Prot protein existence level 1. Binding protein with a strong affinity to the bleomycin family of antibiotics. Binds to CL990; an antimitotic-antibiotic compound. From Klebsiella pneumoniae.
   4986..5033    +  polyA_signal   HSV TK poly(A) signal: herpes simplex virus thymidine kinase polyadenylation signal (Cole and Stacy, 1985)
   5124..5140    -  polyA_signal   bGH poly(A) signal (fragment): bovine growth hormone polyadenylation signal
   5362..5950    +  rep_origin     ori: high-copy-number ColE1/pMB1/pBR322/pUC origin of replication
   6065..6124    +  enhancer       CMV enhancer (fragment): human cytomegalovirus immediate early enhancer
>Addgene plasmid #58029 | mTagRFP-T-Vimentin-7 Sequencing Result | analyzer sequence | sequence record 178437
CGTTACATAACTTACGGTAAATGGCCCGCCTGGCTGACCGCCCAACGACCCCCGCCCATTGACGTCAATA
ATGACGTATGTTCCCATAGTAACGCCAATAGGGACTTTCCATTGACGTCAATGGGTGGAGTATTTACGGT
AAACTGCCCACTTGGCAGTACATCAAGTGTATCATATGCCAAGTACGCCCCCTATTGACGTCAATGACGG
TAAATGGCCCGCCTGGCATTATGCCCAGTACATGACCTTATGGGACTTTCCTACTTGGCAGTACATCTAC
GTATTAGTCATCGCTATTACCATGGTGATGCGGTTTTGGCAGTACATCAATGGGCGTGGATAGCGGTTTG
ACTCACGGGGATTTCCAAGTCTCCACCCCATTGACGTCAATGGGAGTTTGTTTTGGCACCAAAATCAACG
GGACTTTCCAAAATGTCGTAACAACTCCGCCCCATTGACGCAAATGGGCGGTAGGCGTGTACGGTGGGAG
GTCTATATAAGCAGAGCTGGTTTAGTGAACCGTCAGATCCGCTAGCGCTACCGGACTCAGATCTCGAGCT
CAAGCTTCGAATTCCCATGTCCACCAGGTCCGTGTCCTCGTCCTCCTACCGCAGGATGTTCGGCGGCCCG
GGCACCGCGAGCCGGCCGAGCTCCAGCCGGAGCTACGTGACTACGTCCACCCGCACCTACAGCCTGGGCA
GCGCGCTGCGCCCCAGCACCAGCCGCAGCCTCTACGCCTCGTCCCCGGGCGGCGTGTATGCCACGCGCTC
CTCTGCCGTGCGCCTGCGGAGCAGCGTGCCCGGGGTGCGGCTCCTGCAGGACTCGGTGGACTTCTCGCTG
GCCGACGCCATCAACACCGAGTTCAAGAACACCCGCACCAACGAGAAGGTGGAGCTGCAGGAGCTGAATG
ACCGCTTCGCCAACTACATCGACAAGGTGCGCTTCCTGGAGCAGCAGAATAAGATCCTGCTGGCCGAGCT
CGAGCAGCTCAAGGGCCAAGGCAAGTCGCGCCTGGGGGACCTCTACGAGGAGGAGATGCGGGAGCTGCGC
CGGCAGGTGGACCAGCTAACCAACGACAAAGCCCGCGTCGAGGTGGAGCGCGACAACCTGGCCGAGGACA
TCATGCGCCTCCGGGAGAAATTGCAGGAGGAGATGCTTCAGAGAGAGGAAGCCGAAAACACCCTGCAATC
TTTCAGACAGGATGTTGACAATGCGTCTCTGGCACGTCTTGACCTTGAACGCAAAGTGGAATCTTTGCAA
GAAGAGATTGCCTTTTTGAAGAAACTCCACGAAGAGGAAATCCAGGAGCTGCAGGCTCAGATTCAGGAAC
AGCATGTCCAAATCGATGTGGATGTTTCCAAGCCTGACCTCACGGCTGCCCTGCGTGACGTACGTCAGCA
ATATGAAAGTGTGGCTGCCAAGAACCTGCAGGAGGCAGAAGAATGGTACAAATCCAAGTTTGCTGACCTC
TCTGAGGCTGCCAACCGGAACAATGACGCCCTGCGCCAGGCAAAGCAGGAGTCCACTGAGTACCGGAGAC
AGGTGCAGTCCCTCACCTGTGAAGTGGATGCCCTTAAAGGAACCAATGAGTCCCTGGAACGCCAGATGCG
TGAAATGGAAGAGAACTTTGCCGTTGAAGCTGCTAACTACCAAGACACTATTGGCCGCCTGCAGGATGAG
ATTCAGAATATGAAGGAGGAAATGGCTCGTCACCTTCGTGAATACCAAGACCTGCTCAATGTTAAGATGG
CCCTTGACATTGAGATTGCCACCTACAGGAAGCTGCTGGAAGGCGAGGAGAGCAGGATTTCTCTGCCTCT
TCCAAACTTTTCCTCCCTGAACCTGAGGGAAACTAATCTGGATTCACTCCCTCTGGTTGATACCCACTCA
AAAAGGACACTTCTGATTAAGACGGTTGAAACTAGAGATGGACAGGTTATCAACGAAACTTCTCAGCATC
ACGATGACCTTGAAGGGGATCCACCGGTCGCCACCATGGTGTCTAAGGGCGAAGAGCTGATTAAGGAGAA
CATGCACATGAAGCTGTACATGGAGGGCACCGTGAACAACCACCACTTCAAGTGCACATCCGAGGGCGAA
GGCAAGCCCTACGAGGGCACCCAGACCATGAGAATCAAGGTGGTCGAGGGCGGCCCTCTCCCCTTCGCCT
TCGACATCCTGGCTACCAGCTTCATGTACGGCAGCAGAACCTTCATCAACCACACCCAGGGCATCCCCGA
TTTCTTTAAGCAGTCCTTCCCTGAGGGCTTCACATGGGAGAGAGTCACCACATACGAAGACGGGGGCGTG
CTGACCGCTACCCAGGACACCAGCCTCCAGGACGGCTGCCTCATCTACAACGTCAAGATCAGAGGGGTGA
ACTTCCCATCCAACGGCCCTGTGATGCAGAAGAAAACACTCGGCTGGGAGGCCAACACCGAGATGCTGTA
CCCCGCTGACGGCGGCCTGGAAGGCAGAACCGACATGGCCCTGAAGCTCGTGGGCGGGGGCCACCTGATC
TGCAACTTCAAGACCACATACAGATCCAAGAAACCCGCTAAGAACCTCAAGATGCCCGGCGTCTACTATG
TGGACCACAGACTGGAAAGAATCAAGGAGGCCGACAAAGAGACCTACGTCGAGCAGCACGAGGTGGCTGT
GGCCAGATACTGCGACCTCCCTAGCAAACTGGGGCACAAACTTAATGGCATGGACGAGCTGTACAAGTAA
GCGGCCGCGACTCTAGATCATAATCAGCCATACCACATTTGTAGAGGTTTTACTTGCTTTAAAAAACCTC
CCACACCTCCCCCTGAACCTGAAACATAAAATGAATGCAATTGTTGTTGTTAACTTGTTTATTGCAGCTT
ATAATGGTTACAAATAAAGCAATAGCATCACAAATTTCACAAATAAAGCATTTTTTTCACTGCATTCTAG
TTGTGGTTTGTCCAAACTCATCAATGTATCTTAAGGCGTAAATTGTAAGCGTTAATATTTTGTTAAAATT
CGCGTTAAATTTTTGTTAAATCAGCTCATTTTTTAACCAATAGGCCGAAATCGGCAAAATCCCTTATAAA
TCAAAAGAATAGACCGAGATAGGGT
[37 nt withheld, positions 3106-3142]
AAAGAACGTGGACTCCAACGTCAAAGG
[49 nt withheld, positions 3170-3218]
T
[91 nt withheld, positions 3220-3310]
G
[124 nt withheld, positions 3312-3435]
CAGGTGGCACTTTTCGGGGAAATGTGCGCGGAACCCCTATTTGTTTATTTTTCTAAATACATTCAAATAT
GTATCCGCTCATGAGACAATAACCCTGATAAATGCTTCAATAATATTGAAAAAGGAAGAGTCCTGAGGCG
GAAAGAACCAGCTGTGGAATGTGTGTCAGTTAGGGTGTGGAAAGTCCCCAGGCTCCCCAGCAGGCAGAAG
TATGCAAAGCATGCATCTCAATTAGTCAGCAACCAGGTGTGGAAAGTCCCCAGGCTCCCCAGCAGGCAGA
AGTATGCAAAGCATGCATCTCAATTAGTCAGCAACCATAGTCCCGCCCCTAACTCCGCCCATCCCGCCCC
TAACTCCGCCCAGTTCCGCCCATTCTCCGCCCCATGGCTGACTAATTTTTTTTATTTATGCAGAGGCCGA
GGCCGCCTCGGCCTCTGAGCTATTCCAGAAGTAGTGAGGAGGCTTTTTTGGAGGCCTAGGCTTTTGCAAA
GATCGATCAAGAGACAGGATGAGGATCGTTTCGCATGATTGAACAAGATGGATTGCACGCAGGTTCTCCG
GCCGCTTGGGTGGAGAGGCTATTCGGCTATGACTGGGCACAACAGACAATCGGCTGCTCTGATGCCGCCG
TGTTCCGGCTGTCAGCGCAGGGGCGCCCGGTTCTTTTTGTCAAGACCGACCTGTCCGGTGCCCTGAATGA
ACTGCAAGACGAGGCAGCGCGGCTATCGTGGCTGGCCACGACGGGCGTTCCTTGCGCAGCTGTGCTCGAC
GTTGTCACTGAAGCGGGAAGGGACTGGCTGCTATTGGGCGAAGTGCCGGGGCAGGATCTCCTGTCATCTC
ACCTTGCTCCTGCCGAGAAAGTATCCATCATGGCTGATGCAATGCGGCGGCTGCATACGCTTGATCCGGC
TACCTGCCCATTCGACCACCAAGCGAAACATCGCATCGAGCGAGCACGTACTCGGATGGAAGCCGGTCTT
GTCGATCAGGATGATCTGGACGAAGAGCATCAGGGGCTCGCGCCAGCCGAACTGTTCGCCAGGCTCAAGG
CGAGCATGCCCGACGGCGAGGATCTCGTCGTGACCCATGGCGATGCCTGCTTGCCGAATATCATGGTGGA
AAATGGCCGCTTTTCTGGATTCATCGACTGTGGCCGGCTGGGTGTGGCGGACCGCTATCAGGACATAGCG
TTGGCTACCCGTGATATTGCTGAAGAGCTTGGCGGCGAATGGGCTGACCGCTTCCTCGTGCTTTACGGTA
TCGCCGCTCCCGATTCGCAGCGCATCGCCTTCTATCGCCTTCTTGACGAGTTCTTCTGAGCGGGACTCTG
GGGTTCGAAATGACCGACCAAGCGACGCCCAACCTGCCATCACGAGATTTCGATTCCACCGCCGCCTTCT
ATGAAAGGTTGGGCTTCGGAATCGTTTTCCGGGACGCCGGCTGGATGATCCTCCAGCGCGGGGATCTCAT
GCTGGAGTTCTTCGCCCACCCTAGGGGGAGGCTAACTGAAACACGGAAGGAGACAATACCGGAAGGAACC
CGCGCTATGACGGCAATAAAAAGACAGAATAAAACGCACGGTGTTGGGTCGTTTGTTCATAAACGCGGGG
TTCGGTCCCAGGGCTGGCACTCTGTCGATACCCCACCGAGACCCCATTGGGGCCAATACGCCCGCGTTTC
TTCCTTTTCCCCACCCCACCCCCCAAGTTCGGGTGAAGGCCCAGGGCTCGCAGCCAACGTCGGGGCGGCA
GGCCCTGCCATAGCCTCAGGTTACTCATATATACTTTAGATTGATTTAAAACTTCATTTTTAATTTAAAA
GGATCTAGGTGAAGATCCTTTTTGATAATCTCATGACCAAAATCCCTTAACGTGAGTTTTCGTTCCACTG
AGCGTCAGACCCCGTAGAAAAGATCAAAGGATCTTCTTGAGATCCTTTTTTTCTGCGCGTAATCTGCTGC
TTGCAAACAAAAAAACCACCGCTACCAGCGGTGGTTTGTTTGCCGGATCAAGAGCTACCAACTCTTTTTC
CGAAGGTAACTGGCTTCAGCAGAGCGCAGATACCAAATACTGTTCTTCTAGTGTAGCCGTAGTTAGGCCA
CCACTTCAAGAACTCTGTAGCACCGCCTACATACCTCGCTCTGCTAATCCTGTTACCAGTGGCTGCTGCC
AGTGGCGATAAGTCGTGTCTTACCGGGTTGGACTCAAGACGATAGTTACCGGATAAGGCGCAGCGGTCGG
GCTGAACGGGGGGTTCGTGCACACAGCCCAGCTTGGAGCGAACGACCTACACCGAACTGAGATACCTACA
GCGTGAGCTATGAGAAAGCGCCACGCTTCCCGAAGGGAGAAAGGCGGACAGGTATCCGGTAAGCGGCAGG
GTCGGAACAGGAGAGCGCACGAGGGAGCTTCCAGGGGGAAACGCCTGGTATCTTTATAGTCCTGTCGGGT
TTCGCCACCTCTGACTTGAGCGTCGATTTTTGTGATGCTCGTCAGGGGGGCGGAGCCTATGGAAAAACGC
CAGCAACGCGGCCTTTTTACGGTTCCTGGCCTTTTGCTGGCCTTTTGCTCACATGTTCTTTCCTGCGTTA
TCCCCTGATTCTGTGGATAACCGTATTACCGCCATGCATTAGTTATTAATAGTAATCAATTACGGGGTCA
TTAGTTCATAGCCCATATATGGAGTTCCG
