>Addgene plasmid #58029 | mTagRFP-T-Vimentin-7 | depositor partial sequence | sequence record 89179 | insert sequence
CGTCAGATCCGCTAGCGCTACCGGACTCAGATCTCGAGCTCAAGCTTCGAATTCCCATGTCCACCAGGTC
CGTGTCCTCGTCCTCCTACCGCAGGATGTTCGGCGGCCCGGGCACCGCGAGCCGGCCGAGCTCCAGCCGG
AGCTACGTGACTACGTCCACCCGCACCTACAGCCTGGGCAGCGCGCTGCGCCCCAGCACCAGCCGCAGCC
TCTACGCCTCGTCCCCGGGCGGCGTGTATGCCACGCGCTCCTCTGCCGTGCGCCTGCGGAGCAGCGTGCC
CGGGGTGCGGCTCCTGCAGGACTCGGTGGACTTCTCGCTGGCCGACGCCATCAACACCGAGTTCAAGAAC
ACCCGCACCAACGAGAAGGTGGAGCTGCAGGAGCTGAATGACCGCTTCGCCAACTACATCGACAAGGTGC
GCTTCCTGGAGCAGCAGAATAAGATCCTGCTGGCCGAGCTCGAGCAGCTCAAGGGCCAAGGCAAGTCGCG
CCTGGGGGACCTCTACGAGGAGGAGATGCGGGAGCTGCGCCGGCAGGTGGACCAGCTAACCAACGACAAA
GCCCGCGTCGAGGTGGAGCGCGACAACCTGGCCGAGGACATCATGCGCCTCCGGGAGAAATTGCAGGAGG
AGATGCTTCAGAGAGAGGAAGCCGAAAACACCCTGCAATCTTTCAGACAGGATGTTGACAATGCGTCTCT
GGCACGTCTTGACCTTGAACGCAAAGTGGAATCTTTGCAAGAAGAGATTGCCTTTTTGAAGAAACTCCAC
GAAGAGGAAATCCAGGAGCTGCAGGCTCAGATTCAGGAACAGCATGTCCAAATCGATGTGGATGTTTCCA
AGCCTGACCTCACGGCTGCCCTGCGTGACGTACGTCAGCAATATGAAAGTGTGGCTGCCAAGAACCTGCA
GGAGGCAGAAGAATGGTACAAATCCAAGTTTGCTGACCTCTCTGAGGCTGCCAACCGGAACAATGACGCC
CTGCGCCAGGCAAAGCAGGAGTCCACTGAGTACCGGAGACAGGTGCAGTCCCTCACCTGTGAAGTGGATG
CCCTTAAAGGAACCAATGAGTCCCTGGAACGCCAGATGCGTGAAATGGAAGAGAACTTTGCCGTTGAAGC
TGCTAACTACCAAGACACTATTGGCCGCCTGCAGGATGAGATTCAGAATATGAAGGAGGAAATGGCTCGT
CACCTTCGTGAATACCAAGACCTGCTCAATGTTAAGATGGCCCTTGACATTGAGATTGCCACCTACAGGA
AGCTGCTGGAAGGCGAGGAGAGCAGGATTTCTCTGCCTCTTCCAAACTTTTCCTCCCTGAACCTGAGGGA
AACTAATCTGGATTCACTCCCTCTGGTTGATACCCACTCAAAAAGGACACTTCTGATTAAGACGGTTGAA
ACTAGAGATGGACAGGTTATCAACGAAACTTCTCAGCATCACGATGACCTTGAAGGGGATCCACCGGTCG
CCACCATGGTGTCTAAGGGCGAAGAGCTGATTAAGGAGAACATGCACATGAAGCTGTACATGGAGGGCAC
CGTGAACAACCACCACTTCAAGTGCACATCCGAGGGCGAAGGCAAGCCCTACGAGGGCACCCAGACCATG
AGAATCAAGGTGGTCGAGGGCGGCCCTCTCCCCTTCGCCTTCGACATCCTGGCTACCAGCTTCATGTACG
GCAGCAGAACCTTCATCAACCACACCCAGGGCATCCCCGATTTCTTTAAGCAGTCCTTCCCTGAGGGCTT
CACATGGGAGAGAGTCACCACATACGAAGACGGGGGCGTGCTGACCGCTACCCAGGACACCAGCCTCCAG
GACGGCTGCCTCATCTACAACGTCAAGATCAGAGGGGTGAACTTCCCATCCAACGGCCCTGTGATGCAGA
AGAAAACACTCGGCTGGGAGGCCAACACCGAGATGCTGTACCCCGCTGACGGCGGCCTGGAAGGCAGAAC
CGACATGGCCCTGAAGCTCGTGGGCGGGGGCCACCTGATCTGCAACTTCAAGACCACATACAGATCCAAG
AAACCCGCTAAGAACCTCAAGATGCCCGGCGTCTACTATGTGGACCACAGACTGGAAAGAATCAAGGAGG
CCGACAAAGAGACCTACGTCGAGCAGCACGAGGTGGCTGTGGCCAGATACTGCGACCTCCCTAGCAAACT
GGGGCACAAACTTAATGGCATGGACGAGCTGTACAAGTAAGCGGCCGCGACTCTAGATCATAATCAGCCA
TACCACATTGAG
